LOCUS       Exported 3545 bp ds-DNA circular SYN 13-MAY-2021
DEFINITION  pMVP L3-L2 entry plasmid, contains eCFP + polyA for 3- or
            4-component MultiSite Gateway Pro assembly. Allows C-term eCFP
            fusion to gene of interest..
ACCESSION   .
VERSION     .
KEYWORDS    LC701: pMVP (L3-L2) eCFP + polyA
SOURCE      synthetic DNA construct
  ORGANISM  synthetic DNA construct
REFERENCE   1 (bases 1 to 3545)
  AUTHORS   Haldeman JM, Conway AE, Arlotto ME, Slentz DH, Muoio DM, Becker TC,
            Newgard CB
  TITLE     Creation of versatile cloning platforms for transgene expression and
            dCas9-based epigenome editing.
  JOURNAL   Nucleic Acids Res. 2018 Dec 27. pii: 5264291. doi:
            10.1093/nar/gky1286.
  PUBMED    30590691
REFERENCE   2 (bases 1 to 3545)
  AUTHORS   .
  TITLE     Direct Submission
  JOURNAL   Exported May 13, 2021 from SnapGene Server 1.1.58
            http://www.snapgene.com
FEATURES             Location/Qualifiers
     source          1..3545
                     /organism="synthetic DNA construct"
                     /mol_type="other DNA"
     primer_bind     92..109
                     /label=L4440
                     /note="L4440 vector, forward primer"
     terminator      268..295
                     /label=rrnB T2 terminator
                     /note="transcription terminator T2 from the E. coli rrnB
                     gene"
     terminator      387..473
                     /gene="Escherichia coli rrnB"
                     /label=rrnB T1 terminator
                     /note="transcription terminator T1 from the E. coli rrnB
                     gene"
     primer_bind     522..544
                     /label=M13/pUC Forward
                     /note="In lacZ gene"
     primer_bind     536..553
                     /label=M13 Forward
                     /note="In lacZ gene. Also called M13-F20 or M13 (-21)
                     Forward"
     primer_bind     537..553
                     /label=M13 fwd
                     /note="common sequencing primer, one of multiple similar
                     variants"
     protein_bind    570..665
                     /gene="mutant version of attL"
                     /label=attL3
                     /bound_moiety="LR Clonase(TM)"
                     /note="recombination site for the Gateway(R) LR reaction"
     CDS             680..1399
                     /codon_start=1
                     /product="enhanced CFP"
                     /label=ECFP
                     /note="mammalian codon-optimized"
                     /translation="MVSKGEELFTGVVPILVELDGDVNGHKFSVSGEGEGDATYGKLTL
                     KFICTTGKLPVPWPTLVTTLTWGVQCFSRYPDHMKQHDFFKSAMPEGYVQERTIFFKDD
                     GNYKTRAEVKFEGDTLVNRIELKGIDFKEDGNILGHKLEYNYISHNVYITADKQKNGIK
                     ANFKIRHNIEDGSVQLADHYQQNTPIGDGPVLLPDNHYLSTQSALSKDPNEKRDHMVLL
                     EFVTAAGITLGMDELYK"
     primer_bind     complement(725..746)
                     /label=EGFP-N
                     /note="EGFP, reverse primer"
     primer_bind     complement(986..1005)
                     /label=EXFP-R
                     /note="For distinguishing EGFP variants, reverse primer"
     primer_bind     1333..1354
                     /label=EGFP-C
                     /note="EGFP, forward primer"
     primer_bind     complement(1435..1452)
                     /label=BGH-rev
                     /note="Bovine growth hormone terminator, reverse primer.
                     Also called BGH reverse"
     polyA_signal    1441..1648
                     /label=bGH poly(A) signal
                     /note="bovine growth hormone polyadenylation signal"
     protein_bind    complement(1657..1756)
                     /gene="mutant version of attL"
                     /label=attL2
                     /bound_moiety="LR Clonase(TM)"
                     /note="recombination site for the Gateway(R) LR reaction"
     primer_bind     complement(1786..1805)
                     /label=T7
                     /note="T7 promoter, forward primer"
     promoter        complement(1787..1805)
                     /label=T7 promoter
                     /note="promoter for bacteriophage T7 RNA polymerase"
     primer_bind     complement(1810..1826)
                     /label=M13 rev
                     /note="common sequencing primer, one of multiple similar
                     variants"
     primer_bind     complement(1810..1826)
                     /label=M13 Reverse
                     /note="In lacZ gene. Also called M13-rev"
     primer_bind     complement(1928..1947)
                     /label=pENTR-R
                     /note="pENTR vectors, reverse primer"
     CDS             1939..2748
                     /codon_start=1
                     /gene="aph(3')-Ia"
                     /product="aminoglycoside phosphotransferase"
                     /label=KanR
                     /note="confers resistance to kanamycin in bacteria or G418
                     (Geneticin(R)) in eukaryotes"
                     /translation="MSHIQRETSRPRLNSNMDADLYGYKWARDNVGQSGATIYRLYGKP
                     DAPELFLKHGKGSVANDVTDEMVRLNWLTEFMPLPTIKHFIRTPDDAWLLTTAIPGKTA
                     FQVLEEYPDSGENIVDALAVFLRRLHSIPVCNCPFNSDRVFRLAQAQSRMNNGLVDASD
                     FDDERNGWPVEQVWKEMHKLLPFSPDSVVTHGDFSLDNLIFDEGKLIGCIDVGRVGIAD
                     RYQDLAILWNCLGEFSPSLQKRLFQKYGIDNPDMNKLQFHLMLDEFF"
     primer_bind     complement(2006..2025)
                     /label=Kan-R
                     /note="Kanamycin resistance gene, reverse primer"
     rep_origin      2895..3483
                     /direction=RIGHT
                     /label=ori
                     /note="high-copy-number ColE1/pMB1/pBR322/pUC origin of
                     replication"
     primer_bind     3384..3403
                     /label=pBR322ori-F
                     /note="pBR322 origin, forward primer"
ORIGIN
        1 ctttcctgcg ttatcccctg attctgtgga taaccgtatt accgcctttg agtgagctga
       61 taccgctcgc cgcagccgaa cgaccgagcg cagcgagtca gtgagcgagg aagcggaaga
      121 gcgcccaata cgcaaaccgc ctctccccgc gcgttggccg attcattaat gcagctggca
      181 cgacaggttt cccgactgga aagcgggcag tgagcgcaac gcaattaata cgcgtaccgc
      241 tagccaggaa gagtttgtag aaacgcaaaa aggccatccg tcaggatggc cttctgctta
      301 gtttgatgcc tggcagttta tggcgggcgt cctgcccgcc accctccggg ccgttgcttc
      361 acaacgttca aatccgctcc cggcggattt gtcctactca ggagagcgtt caccgacaaa
      421 caacagataa aacgaaaggc ccagtcttcc gactgagcct ttcgttttat ttgatgcctg
      481 gcagttccct actctcgcgt taacgctagc atggatgttt tcccagtcac gacgttgtaa
      541 aacgacggcc agtcttaagc tcgggcccca aataatgatt ttattttgac tgatagtgac
      601 ctgttcgttg caacaaattg atgagcaatg cttttttata atgccaactt tgtataataa
      661 agttggtggc ggcggatcca tggtgagcaa gggcgaggag ctgttcaccg gggtggtgcc
      721 catcctggtc gagctggacg gcgacgtaaa cggccacaag ttcagcgtgt ccggcgaggg
      781 cgagggcgat gccacctacg gcaagctgac cctgaagttc atctgcacca ccggcaagct
      841 gcccgtgccc tggcccaccc tcgtgaccac cctgacctgg ggcgtgcagt gcttcagccg
      901 ctaccccgac cacatgaagc agcacgactt cttcaagtcc gccatgcccg aaggctacgt
      961 ccaggagcgc accatcttct tcaaggacga cggcaactac aagacccgcg ccgaggtgaa
     1021 gttcgagggc gacaccctgg tgaaccgcat cgagctgaag ggcatcgact tcaaggagga
     1081 cggcaacatc ctggggcaca agctggagta caactacatc agccacaacg tctatatcac
     1141 cgccgacaag cagaagaacg gcatcaaggc caacttcaag atccgccaca acatcgagga
     1201 cggcagcgtg cagctcgccg accactacca gcagaacacc cccatcggcg acggccccgt
     1261 gctgctgccc gacaaccact acctgagcac ccagtccgcc ctgagcaaag accccaacga
     1321 gaagcgcgat cacatggtcc tgctggagtt cgtgaccgcc gccgggatca ctctcggcat
     1381 ggacgagctg tacaagtaag aattctgaag cttagcctag agctcgctga tcagcctcga
     1441 ctgtgccttc tagttgccag ccatctgttg tttgcccctc ccccgtgcct tccttgaccc
     1501 tggaaggtgc cactcccact gtcctttcct aataaaatga ggaaattgca tcgcattgtc
     1561 tgagtaggtg tcattctatt ctggggggtg gggtggggca ggacagcaag ggggaggatt
     1621 gggaagagaa tagcaggcat gctggggagg tacctgaccc agctttcttg tacaaagttg
     1681 gcattataag aaagcattgc ttatcaattt gttgcaacga acaggtcact atcagtcaaa
     1741 ataaaatcat tatttgccat ccagctgcag ggcggccgcg atatccccta tagtgagtcg
     1801 tattacatgg tcatagctgt ttcctggcag ctctggcccg tgtctcaaaa tctctgatgt
     1861 tacattgcac aagataaaaa tatatcatca tgaacaataa aactgtctgc ttacataaac
     1921 agtaatacaa ggggtgttat gagccatatt caacgggaaa cgtcgaggcc gcgattaaat
     1981 tccaacatgg atgctgattt atatgggtat aaatgggctc gcgataatgt cgggcaatca
     2041 ggtgcgacaa tctatcgctt gtatgggaag cccgatgcgc cagagttgtt tctgaaacat
     2101 ggcaaaggta gcgttgccaa tgatgttaca gatgagatgg tcagactaaa ctggctgacg
     2161 gaatttatgc ctcttccgac catcaagcat tttatccgta ctcctgatga tgcatggtta
     2221 ctcaccactg cgatccccgg aaaaacagca ttccaggtat tagaagaata tcctgattca
     2281 ggtgaaaata ttgttgatgc gctggcagtg ttcctgcgcc ggttgcattc gattcctgtt
     2341 tgtaattgtc cttttaacag cgatcgcgta tttcgtctcg ctcaggcgca atcacgaatg
     2401 aataacggtt tggttgatgc gagtgatttt gatgacgagc gtaatggctg gcctgttgaa
     2461 caagtctgga aagaaatgca taaacttttg ccattctcac cggattcagt cgtcactcat
     2521 ggtgatttct cacttgataa ccttattttt gacgagggga aattaatagg ttgtattgat
     2581 gttggacgag tcggaatcgc agaccgatac caggatcttg ccatcctatg gaactgcctc
     2641 ggtgagtttt ctccttcatt acagaaacgg ctttttcaaa aatatggtat tgataatcct
     2701 gatatgaata aattgcagtt tcatttgatg ctcgatgagt ttttctaatc agaattggtt
     2761 aattggttgt aacactggca gagcattacg ctgacttgac gggacggcgc aagctcatga
     2821 ccaaaatccc ttaacgtgag ttacgcgtcg ttccactgag cgtcagaccc cgtagaaaag
     2881 atcaaaggat cttcttgaga tccttttttt ctgcgcgtaa tctgctgctt gcaaacaaaa
     2941 aaaccaccgc taccagcggt ggtttgtttg ccggatcaag agctaccaac tctttttccg
     3001 aaggtaactg gcttcagcag agcgcagata ccaaatactg ttcttctagt gtagccgtag
     3061 ttaggccacc acttcaagaa ctctgtagca ccgcctacat acctcgctct gctaatcctg
     3121 ttaccagtgg ctgctgccag tggcgataag tcgtgtctta ccgggttgga ctcaagacga
     3181 tagttaccgg ataaggcgca gcggtcgggc tgaacggggg gttcgtgcac acagcccagc
     3241 ttggagcgaa cgacctacac cgaactgaga tacctacagc gtgagctatg agaaagcgcc
     3301 acgcttcccg aagggagaaa ggcggacagg tatccggtaa gcggcagggt cggaacagga
     3361 gagcgcacga gggagcttcc agggggaaac gcctggtatc tttatagtcc tgtcgggttt
     3421 cgccacctct gacttgagcg tcgatttttg tgatgctcgt caggggggcg gagcctatgg
     3481 aaaaacgcca gcaacgcggc ctttttacgg ttcctggcct tttgctggcc ttttgctcac
     3541 atgtt
//
