[The description below was written by a language model from this plasmid's Addgene catalogue record and the feature table of its GenBank file.]
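Description:
LC701: pMVP (L3-L2) eCFP + polyA is a 3,545 bp Gateway entry plasmid built on the Invitrogen pDONR221 P3-P2 backbone and belongs to the pMVP modular cloning platform. It is propagated in E. coli from a high-copy ColE1/pUC-type origin and selected with kanamycin through an aph(3')-Ia aminoglycoside phosphotransferase gene. As in other pDONR-derived entry clones, rrnB T1 and T2 transcription terminators sit upstream of the recombination cassette to insulate it from read-through transcription. M13 forward and reverse primer sites, plus a T7 promoter on the attL2 side, flank the cassette for sequence verification.

The payload is a roughly 990 bp synthetic insert bounded by attL3 and attL2 sites. It consists of a mammalian codon-optimized enhanced cyan fluorescent protein (ECFP) coding sequence followed by the bovine growth hormone polyadenylation signal. The plasmid carries no promoter for eCFP, because it is a module rather than an expression vector. In a 3- or 4-component MultiSite Gateway Pro LR reaction, the attL3 site joins this fragment to the matching site on the preceding entry clone, and attL2 recombines with the destination vector. This places the module at the 3' end of the assembled unit. When a gene of interest occupies the upstream position, the arrangement is intended to produce a C-terminal eCFP fusion whose transcript is terminated by the bGH poly(A) signal. The promoter is supplied by other components of the assembly. The plasmid therefore serves as a reusable tagging and termination part for building fluorescently tagged transgene expression constructs.
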