Addgene plasmid #121767: LC701: pMVP (L3-L2) eCFP + polyA
Purpose: pMVP L3-L2 entry plasmid, contains eCFP + polyA for 3- or 4-component MultiSite Gateway Pro assembly. Allows C-term eCFP fusion to gene of interest.
Depositing lab: Christopher Newgard. Depositing organization: Duke University. Publication: Creation of versatile cloning platforms for transgene expression and dCas9-based epigenome editing. Haldeman JM, Conway AE, Arlotto ME, Slentz DH, Muoio DM, Becker TC, Newgard CB. Nucleic Acids Res. 2018 Dec 27. pii: 5264291. doi: 10.1093/nar/gky1286. PubMed 30590691.
Backbone
  Vector backbone: pDONR221 P3-P2
  Backbone manufacturer: Invitrogen
  Backbone size w/o insert (bp): 2555
  Vector type: Synthetic Biology ; pMVP Gateway Entry Plasmid
Growth in bacteria
  Bacterial resistance: Kanamycin, 50 μg/mL
  Growth temperature: 37°C
  Growth strain: DH5alpha
  Copy number: High Copy
Gene/Insert
  Gene/Insert name: eCFP + polyA
  Species: Synthetic
  Insert size (bp): 990
  Cloning method: Gateway Cloning
  Sequencing primers: 5′ M13F; 3′ M13R
Terms and licenses: Academic/Nonprofit Terms; Industry Terms: Not Available to Industry
How to cite: LC701: pMVP (L3-L2) eCFP + polyA was a gift from Christopher Newgard (Addgene plasmid # 121767 ; http://n2t.net/addgene:121767 ; RRID:Addgene_121767)
